Addgene plasmid #209402: pGG-GFP-PM-TurboID
Purpose: Transiently expressing and visualizing the subcellular localization of TurboID fused with a plasma menbrane targeting peptide in planta
Depositing lab: Rosa Lozano-Durán. Depositing organization: Center for Plant Molecular Biology (ZMBP). Publication: The Ti-TAN plasmid toolbox for TurboID-based proximity labeling assays in Nicotiana benthamiana. Tan H, Zhou Y, Dinius E, Lozano-Duran R. J Integr Plant Biol. 2024 Jan 31. doi: 10.1111/jipb.13610. PubMed 38294100.
Backbone
  Vector backbone: LII alpha F1-2
  Backbone manufacturer: Parniske lab
  Vector type: Plant Expression
Growth in bacteria
  Bacterial resistance: Spectinomycin, 50 μg/mL
  Growth temperature: 37°C
  Growth strain: DH5alpha
  Copy number: High Copy
Gene/Insert
  Gene/Insert name: cTP-3XHA-TurboID
  Species: (TurboID) BirA from E. coli. PM is fom LTI6B (AT3G05890).
  Promoter: Cauliflower mosaic virus (CaMV) 35S promoter
  Tag / fusion protein: GFP (N terminal on insert)
  Cloning method: Unknown
  Sequencing primers: 5′ 35S promoter; 3′ ACCGCGCGCGATAATTTAT
Terms and licenses: Academic/Nonprofit Terms; Industry Terms: Not Available to Industry
Depositor comments: 3XHA-TurboID sequence was amplified from 3xHA-TurboID-NLS_pCDNA3 (Addgene#107171).
How to cite: pGG-GFP-PM-TurboID was a gift from Rosa Lozano-Durán (Addgene plasmid # 209402 ; http://n2t.net/addgene:209402 ; RRID:Addgene_209402)
