[The description below was written by a language model from this plasmid's Addgene catalogue record and pLannotate feature annotations shown in this document.]
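Description:
pGG-GFP-PM-TurboID is a plant expression binary vector of about 8.5 kb, built on the LII alpha F1-2 backbone, whose "pGG" prefix presumably refers to Golden Gate assembly, although the cloning method is recorded as unknown. It carries two replication systems. A high-copy ColE1/pUC-type origin supports propagation in E. coli. The pVS1 origin, with its RepA replication protein and StaA stability protein, allows maintenance in Agrobacterium. Selection in bacteria is by spectinomycin through an aadA (SmR) aminoglycoside adenylyltransferase gene. The short Pc promoter, gentamicin acetyltransferase and incP oriV matches nearby are only fragments and appear to be backbone remnants. No plant selectable marker is annotated within the T-DNA, which fits a design intended for transient expression.

Between the nopaline-type left and right T-DNA border repeats lies a single expression cassette driven by the constitutive CaMV 35S promoter and terminated by the NOS terminator. It encodes an N-terminal GFP (annotated as a yEGFP-type variant), followed by the small Arabidopsis membrane protein LTI6B/RCI2B (AT3G05890), which acts as the plasma membrane targeting peptide, and then TurboID, the engineered high-activity E. coli BirA biotin ligase. The depositor states that a 3xHA-TurboID fragment was used, so an HA epitope tag probably occupies the unannotated gap upstream of TurboID. The catalogue insert name reads "cTP", which conflicts with the plasma membrane designation in the plasmid name, purpose and feature table.

The construct is part of a toolbox for TurboID proximity labelling in Nicotiana benthamiana. It is used to express plasma membrane-localised TurboID transiently in planta and to confirm that localisation by GFP fluorescence.
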