Features (pLannotate 1.2.2; 15 found; start..end, strand, type, name):
    184..207     +  promoter       Pc promoter (fragment): intI1 (promoter lies within the coding sequence); class 1 integron promoter
    383..439     +  CDS            GmR (fragment): gentamycin acetyltransferase; aacC1; confers resistance to gentamycin
    450..1237    +  CDS            SmR (fragment): aminoglycoside adenylyltransferase (Murphy, 1985); aadA; confers resistance to spectinomycin and streptomycin
   1482..1542    -  rep_origin     oriV (fragment): incP origin of replication
   1748..1942    -  rep_origin     pVS1 oriV: origin of replication for the Pseudomonas plasmid pVS1 (Heeb et al., 2000)
   2008..3081    -  CDS            pVS1 RepA: replication protein from the Pseudomonas plasmid pVS1 (Heeb et al., 2000)
   3510..4139    -  CDS            pVS1 StaA: stability protein from the Pseudomonas plasmid pVS1 (Heeb et al., 2000)
   4403..4427    +  misc_feature   LB T-DNA repeat: left border repeat from nopaline C58 T-DNA
   4996..5337    +  promoter       CaMV 35S promoter: strong constitutive promoter from cauliflower mosaic virus
   5352..6068    +  CDS            yEGFP: yEGFP is a fluorescent protein published in 1997.
   6120..6281    +  CDS            RCI2B: RCI2B_ARATH - Also known as LTI6B. Experimental evidence at transcript level: Swiss-Prot protein existence level 2. From Arabidopsis thaliana (Mouse-ear cress).
   6378..7334    +  CDS            TurboID: mutant of the E. coli biotin ligase BioID engineered for improved catalytic efficiency (Branon et al., 2018)
   7368..7620    +  terminator     NOS terminator: nopaline synthase terminator and poly(A) signal
   7681..7705    +  misc_feature   RB T-DNA repeat: right border repeat from nopaline C58 T-DNA
   7828..8416    -  rep_origin     ori: high-copy-number ColE1/pMB1/pBR322/pUC origin of replication
>Addgene plasmid #209402 | pGG-GFP-PM-TurboID | addgene full sequence | sequence record 418450 | Addgene NGS Result
GAAAACTCACGTTAAGGGATTTTGGTCATGAGATTATCAAAAAGGATCTTCACCTAGATCATCGGAAGAA
CGGCAACTAAGCTGCCGGGTTTGAAACACGGATGATCTCGCGGAGGGTAGCATGTTGATTGTAACGATGA
CAGAGCGTTGCTGCCTGTGATCAATTCGGGCACGAACCCAGTGGACATAAGCCTGTTCGGTTCGTAAGCT
GTAATGCAAGTAGCGTATGCGCTCACGCAACTGGTCCAGAACCTTGACCGAACGCAGCGGTGGTAACGGC
GCAGTGGCGGTTTTCATGGCTTGTTATGACTGTTTTTTTGGGGTACAGTCTATGCCTCGGGCATCCAAGC
AGCAAGCGCGTTACGCCGTGGGTCGATGTTTGATGTTATGGAGCAGCAACGATGTTACGCAGCAGGGCAG
TCGCCCTAAAACAAAGTTAAACATCATGGGGGAAGCGGTGATCGCCGAAGTATCGACTCAACTATCAGAG
GTAGTTGGCGTCATCGAGCGCCATCTCGAACCGACGTTGCTGGCCGTACATTTGTACGGCTCCGCAGTGG
ATGGCGGCCTGAAGCCACACAGTGATATTGATTTGCTGGTTACGGTGACCGTAAGGCTTGATGAAACAAC
GCGGCGAGCTTTGATCAACGACCTTTTGGAAACTTCGGCTTCCCCTGGAGAGAGCGAGATTCTCCGCGCT
GTAGAAGTCACCATTGTTGTGCACGACGACATCATTCCGTGGCGTTATCCAGCTAAGCGCGAACTGCAAT
TTGGAGAATGGCAGCGCAATGACATTCTTGCAGGTATCTTCGAGCCAGCCACGATCGACATTGATCTGGC
TATCTTGCTGACAAAAGCAAGAGAACATAGCGTTGCCTTGGTAGGTCCAGCGGCGGAGGAACTCTTTGAT
CCGGTTCCTGAACAGGATCTATTTGAGGCGCTAAATGAAACCTTAACGCTATGGAACTCGCCGCCCGACT
GGGCTGGCGATGAGCGAAATGTAGTGCTTACGTTGTCCCGCATTTGGTACAGCGCAGTAACCGGCAAAAT
CGCGCCGAAGGATGTCGCTGCCGACTGGGCAATGGAGCGCCTGCCGGCCCAGTATCAGCCCGTCATACTT
GAAGCTAGACAGGCTTATCTTGGACAAGAAGAAGATCGCTTGGCCTCGCGCGCAGATCAGTTGGAAGAAT
TTGTCCACTACGTGAAAGGCGAGATCACCAAGGTAGTCGGCAAATAATGTCTAGCTAGAAATTCGTTCAA
GCCGACGCCGCTTCGCGGCGCGGCTTAACTCAAGCGTTAGATGCACTAAGCACATAATTGCTCACAGCCA
AACTATCAGGTCAAGTCTGCTTTTATTATTTTTAAGCGTGCATAATAAGCCCTACACAAATTGGGAGATA
TATCATGCATGACCAAAATCCCTTAACGTGAGTTTTCGTTCCACTGAGCGTCAGACCCCGTAGAAAAGAT
CAAAGGATCTTCTGCCATTTTTGGGGTGAGGCCGTTCGCGGCCGAGGGGCGCAGCCCCTGGGGGGATGGG
AGCTCGGTGCCTTGATGTGGGCGCCGGCGGTCGAGTGGCGACGGCGCGGCTTGTCCGCGCCCTGGTAGAT
TGCCTGGCCGTAGGCCAGCCATTTTTGAGCGGCCAGCGGCCGCGATAGGCCGACGCGAAGCGGCGGGGCG
TAGGGAGCGCAGCGACCGAAGGGTAGGCGCTTTTTGCAGCTCTTCGGCTGTGCGCTGGCCAGACAGTTAT
GCACAGGCCAGGCGGGTTTTAAGAGTTTTAATAAGTTTTAAAGAGTTTTAGGCGGAAAAATCGCCTTTTT
TCTCTTTTATATCAGTCACTTACATGTGTGACCGGTTCCCAATGTACGGCTTTGGGTTCCCAATGTACGG
GTTCCGGTTCCCAATGTACGGCTTTGGGTTCCCAATGTACGTGCTATCCACAGGAAAGAAGCTTTTTCGA
CCTTTTTCCCCTGCTAGGGCAATTTGCCCTAGCATCTGCTCCGTACATTAGGAACCGGCGGATGCTTCGC
CCTCGATCAGGTTGCGGTAGCGCATGACTAGGATCGGGCCAGCCTGCCCCGCCTCCTCCTTCAAATCGTA
CTCCGGCAGGTCATTTGACCCGATCAGCTTGCGCACGGTGAAACAGAACTTCTTGAACTCTCCGGCGCTG
CCACTGCGTTCGTAGATCGTCTTGAACAACCATCTGGCTTCTGCCTTGCCTGCGGCGCGGCGTGCCAGGC
GGTAGAGAAAACGGCCGATGCCGGGATCGATCAAAAAGTAATCGGGGTGAACCGTCAGCACGTCCGGGTT
CTTGCCTTCTGTGATCTCGCGGTACATCCAATCAGCTAGCTCGATCTCGATGTACTCCGGCCGCCCGGTT
TCGCTCTTTACGATCTTGTAGCGGCTAATCAAGGCTTCACCCTCGGATACCGTCACCAGGCGGCCGTTCT
TGGCCTTCTTCGTACGCTGCATGGCAACGTGCGTGGTGTTTAACCGAATGCAGGTTTCTACCAGGTCGTC
TTTCTGCTTTCCGCCATCGGCTCGCCGGCAGAACTTGAGTACGTCCGCAACGTGTGGACGGAACACGCGG
CCGGGCTTGTCTCCCTTCCCTTCCCGGTATCGGTTCATGGATTCGGTTAGATGGGAAACCGCCATCAGTA
CCAGGTCGTAATCCCACACACTGGCCATGCCGGCCGGCCCTGCGGAAACCTCTACGTGCCCGTCTGGAAG
CTCGTAGCGGATCACCTCGCCAGCTCGTCGGTCACGCTTCGACAGACGGAAAACGGCCACGTCCATGATG
CTGCGACTATCGCGGGTGCCCACGTCATAGAGCATCGGAACGAAAAAATCTGGTTGCTCGTCGCCCTTGG
GCGGCTTCCTAATCGACGACGCACCGGCTGCCGGCGGTTGCCGGGATTCTTTGCGGATTCGATCAGCGGC
CGCTTGCCACGATTCACCGGGGCGTGCTTCTGCCTCGATGCGTTGCCGCTGGGCGGCCTGCGCGGCCTTC
AACTTCTCCACCAGGTCATCACCCAGCGCCGCGCCGATTTGTACCGGGCCGGATGGTTTGCGACCGCTCA
CGCCGATTCCTCGGGCTTGGGGGTTCCAGTGCCATTGCAGGGCCGGCAGACAACCCAGCCGCTTACGCCT
GGCCAACCGCCCGTTCCTCCACACATGGGGCATTCCACGGCGTCGGTGCCTGGTTGTTCTTGATTTTCCA
TGCCGCCTCCTTTAGCCGCTAAAATTCATCTACTCATTTATTCATTTGCTCATTTACTCTGGTAGCTGCG
CGATGTATTCAGATAGCAGCTCGGTAATGGTCTTGCCTTGGCGTACCGCGTACATCTTCAGCTTGGTGTG
ATCCTCCGCCGGCAACTGAAAGTTGACCCGCTTCATGGCTGGCGTGTCTGCCAGGCTGGCCAACGTTGCA
GCCTTGCTGCTGCGTGCGCTCGGACGGCCGGCACTTAGCGTGTTTGTGCTTTTGCTCATTTTCTCTTTAC
CTCATTAACTCAAATGAGTTTTGATTTAATTTCAGCGGCCAGCGCCTGGACCTCGCGGGCAGCGTCGCCC
TCGGGTTCTGATTCAAGAACGGTTGTGCCGGCGGCGGCAGTGCCTGGGTAGCTCACGCGCTGCGTGATAC
GGGACTCAAGAATGGGCAGCTCGTACCCGGCCAGCGCCTCGGCAACCTCACCGCCGATGCGCGTGCCTTT
GATCGCCCGCGACACGACAAAGGCCGCTTGTAGCCTTCCATCCGTGACCTCAATGCGCTGCTTAACCAGC
TCCACCAGGTCGGCGGTGGCCCATATGTCGTAAGGGCTTGGCTGCACCGGAATCAGCACGAAGTCGGCTG
CCTTGATCGCGGACACAGCCAAGTCCGCCGCCTGGGGCGCTCCGTCGATCACTACGAAGTCGCGCCGGCC
GATGGCCTTCACGTCGCGGTCAATCGTCGGGCGGTCGATGCCGACAACGGTTAGCGGTTGATCTTCCCGC
ACGGCCGCCCAATCGCGGGCACTGCCCTGGGGATCGGAATCGACTAACAGAACATCGGCCCCGGCGAGTT
GCAGGGCGCGGGCTAGATGGGTTGCGATGGTCGTCTTGCCTGACCCGCCTTTCTGGTTAAGTACAGCGAT
AACCTTCATGCGTTCCCCTTGCGTATTTGTTTATTTACTCATCGCATCATATACGCAGCGACCGCATGAC
GCAAGCTGTTTTACTCAAATACACATCACCTTTTTAGACGGCGGCGCTCGGTTTCTTCAGCGGCCAAGCT
GGCCGGCCAGGCCGCCAGCTTGGCATCAGACAAACCGGCCAGGATTTCATGCAGCCGCACGGCTGATGGG
CTGCCTGTATCGAGTGGTGATTTTGTGCCGAGCTGCCGGTCGGGGAGCTGTTGGCTGGCTGGTGGCAGGA
TATATTGTGGTGTAAACAAATTGACGCTTAGACAACTTAATAACACATTGCGGACGTTTTTAATGTACTG
GGGTGGATTACGGAAGACAATACGGCGGAGATTAGCCTTTTCAATTTCAGAAAGAATGCTAACCCACAGA
TGGTTAGAGAGGCTTACGCAGCACGACTCATCAAGACGATCTACCCGAGCAATAATCTCCAGGAAATCAA
ATACCTTCCCAAGAAGGTTAAAGATGCAGTCAAAAGATTCAGGACTAACTGCATCAAGAACACAGAGAAA
GATATATTTCTCAAGATCAGAAGTACTATTCCAGTATGGACGATTCAAGGCTTGCTTCACAAACCAAGGC
AAGTAATAGAGATTGGAGTCTCTAAAAAGGTAGTTCCCACTGAATCAAAGGCCATGGAGTCAAAGATTCA
AATAGAGGACCTAACAGAACTCGCCGTAAAGACTGGCGAACAGTTCATACAGAGTCTCTTACGACTCAAT
GACAAGAAGAAAATCTTCGTCAACATGGTGGAGCACGACACACTTGTCTACTCCAAAAATATCAAAGATA
CAGTCTCAGAAGAGCAAAGGGCAATTGAGACTTTTCAACAAAGGGTAATATCCGGAAACCTCCTCGGATT
CCATTGCCCAGCTATCTGTCACTTTATTGTGAAGATAGTGGAAAAGGAAGGTGGCTCCTACAAATGCCAT
CATTGCGATAAAGGAAAGGCCATCGTTGAAGATGCCTCTGCCGACAGTGGTCCCAAAGATGGACCCCCAC
CCACGAGGAGCATCGTGGAAAAAGAACACGTTCCAACCACGACTTCAAAGCAAGTGGATTGATGTGATAT
CTCCACTGACGTAAGGGATGACGCACAATCCCACTATCCTTCGCAAGACCCTTCCTCTATATAAGGAAGT
TCATTTCATTTGGAGAGAACACGTCTGAACAATGGTGAGCAAGGGCGAGGAGCTGTTCACCGGGGTGGTG
CCCATCCTGGTCGAGCTGGACGGCGACGTAAACGGCCACAAGTTCAGCGTGTCCGGCGAGGGCGAGGGCG
ATGCCACCTACGGCAAGCTGACCCTGAAGTTCATCTGCACCACCGGCAAGCTGCCCGTGCCCTGGCCCAC
CCTCGTGACCACCTTCACCTACGGCGTGCAGTGCTTCAGCCGCTACCCCGACCACATGAAGCAGCACGAC
TTCTTCAAGTCCGCCATGCCCGAAGGCTACGTCCAGGAGCGCACCATCTTCTTCAAGGACGACGGCAACT
ACAAGACCCGCGCCGAGGTGAAGTTCGAGGGCGACACCCTGGTGAACCGCATCGAGCTGAAGGGCATCGA
CTTCAAGGAGGACGGCAACATCCTGGGGCACAAGCTGGAGTACAACTACAACAGCCACAACGTCTATATC
ATGGCCGACAAGCAGAAGAACGGCATCAAGGTGAACTTCAAGATCCGCCACAACATCGAGGACGGCAGCG
TGCAGCTCGCCGACCACTACCAGCAGAACACCCCCATCGGCGACGGCCCCGTGCTGCTGCCCGACAACCA
CTACCTGAGCACCCAGTCCGCCCTGAGCAAAGACCCCAACGAGAAGCGCGATCACATGGTCCTGCTGGAG
TTCGTGACCGCCGCCGGGATCACTCACGGCATGGACGAGCTGTACAAGGGTGGAGGAGGTTCTGGAGGCG
GTGGAAGTGGTGGCGGAGGTAGCGGCACCATGAGTACAGCCACTTTCGTAGAGATTATTCTTGCTATCAT
CTTGCCTCCTCTCGGCGTCTTTCTCAAATTTGGTTGCAAGGTTGAGTTTTGGATATGTTTGATTTTGACG
CTGTTTGGTTATCTTCCCGGAATCCTTTACGCTCTTTATATCATCACCAAGATGTACCCGTATGATGTTC
CGGATTACGCTGGCTATCCCTACGACGTGCCCGACTATGCCGGGTACCCCTATGACGTCCCAGACTACGC
AGCTAGCAAAGACAATACTGTGCCTCTGAAGCTGATCGCTCTCCTGGCTAATGGCGAGTTCCATAGTGGC
GAACAGCTGGGAGAAACCCTGGGCATGTCCAGGGCCGCTATCAACAAGCACATTCAGACTCTGCGCGACT
GGGGCGTGGACGTGTTCACCGTGCCCGGAAAGGGCTACTCTCTGCCCGAGCCTATCCCGCTGCTGAACGC
TAAACAGATTCTGGGACAGCTGGACGGCGGGAGCGTGGCAGTCCTGCCTGTGGTCGACTCCACCAATCAG
TACCTGCTGGATCGAATCGGCGAGCTGAAGAGTGGGGATGCTTGCATTGCAGAATATCAGCAGGCAGGGA
GAGGAAGCAGAGGGAGGAAATGGTTCTCTCCTTTTGGAGCTAACCTGTACCTGAGTATGTTTTGGCGCCT
GAAGCGGGGACCAGCAGCAATCGGCCTGGGCCCGGTCATCGGAATTGTCATGGCAGAAGCGCTGCGAAAG
CTGGGAGCAGACAAGGTGCGAGTCAAATGGCCCAATGACCTGTATCTGCAGGATAGAAAGCTGGCAGGCA
TCCTGGTGGAGCTGGCCGGAATAACAGGCGATGCTGCACAGATCGTCATTGGCGCCGGGATTAACGTGGC
TATGAGGCGCGTGGAGGAAAGCGTGGTCAATCAGGGCTGGATCACACTGCAGGAAGCAGGGATTAACCTG
GACAGGAATACTCTGGCCGCTACGCTGATCCGAGAGCTGCGGGCAGCCCTGGAACTGTTCGAGCAGGAAG
GCCTGGCTCCATATCTGCCACGGTGGGAGAAGCTGGATAACTTCATCAATAGACCCGTGAAGCTGATCAT
TGGGGACAAAGAGATTTTCGGGATTAGCCGGGGGATTGATAAACAGGGAGCCCTGCTGCTGGAACAGGAC
GGAGTTATCAAACCCTGGATGGGCGGAGAAATCAGTCTGCGGTCTGCCGAAAAGTAGAAGGGCTAAGACC
TAAGCTAGCCTAGAATCGATCGTTCAAACATTTGGCAATAAAGTTTCTTAAGATTGAATCCTGTTGCCGG
TCTTGCGATGATTATCATATAATTTCTGTTGAATTACGTTAAGCATGTAATAATTAACATGTAATGCATG
ACGTTATTTATGAGATGGGTTTTTATGATTAGAGTCCCGCAATTATACATTTAATACGCGATAGAAAACA
AAATATAGCGCGCAAACTAGGATAAATTATCGCGCGCGGTGTCATCTATGTTACTAGATCTGAGTGACCT
AAGCTAGCCTAGTGTCGGGCTTGTCTTCTCTGGTTTAAACTATCAGTGTTTGACAGGATATATTGGCGGG
TAAACCTAAGAGAAAAGAGCGTTTATTAGAATAATCGGATATTTAAAAGGGCGTGAAAAGGTTTATCCGT
TCGTCCATTTGTATGTGCCAACCACAGGAACCGTAAAAAGGCCGCGTTGCTGGCGTTTTTCCATAGGCTC
CGCCCCCCTGACGAGCATCACAAAAATCGACGCTCAAGTCAGAGGTGGCGAAACCCGACAGGACTATAAA
GATACCAGGCGTTTCCCCCTGGAAGCTCCCTCGTGCGCTCTCCTGTTCCGACCCTGCCGCTTACCGGATA
CCTGTCCGCCTTTCTCCCTTCGGGAAGCGTGGCGCTTTCTCATAGCTCACGCTGTAGGTATCTCAGTTCG
GTGTAGGTCGTTCGCTCCAAGCTGGGCTGTGTGCACGAACCCCCCGTTCAGCCCGACCGCTGCGCCTTAT
CCGGTAACTATCGTCTTGAGTCCAACCCGGTAAGACACGACTTATCGCCACTGGCAGCAGCCACTGGTAA
CAGGATTAGCAGAGCGAGGTATGTAGGCGGTGCTACAGAGTTCTTGAAGTGGTGGCCTAACTACGGCTAC
ACTAGAAGGACAGTATTTGGTATCTGCGCTCTGCTGAAGCCAGTTACCTTCGGAAAAAGAGTTGGTAGCT
CTTGATCCGGCAAACAAACCACCGCTGGTAGCGGTGGTTTTTTTGTTTGCAAGCAGCAGATTACGCGCAG
AAAAAAAGGATCTCAAGAAGATCCTTTGATCTTTTCTACGGGGTCTGACGCTCAGTGGAAC
